Addgene plasmid #43632: III-GCTC
Depositing lab: Chad Cowan & Kiran Musunuru. Depositing organization: Harvard University. Publication: A TALEN Genome-Editing System for Generating Human Stem Cell-Based Disease Models. Ding Q, Lee YK, Schaefer EA, Peters DT, Veres A, Kim K, Kuperwasser N, Motola DL, Meissner TB, Hendriks WT, Trevisan M, Gupta RM, Moisan A, Banks E, Friesen M, Schinzel RT, Xia F, Tang A, Xia Y, Figueroa E, Wann A, Ahfeldt T, Daheron L, Zhang F, Rubin LL, Peng LF, Chung RT, Musunuru K, Cowan CA. Cell Stem Cell. 2012 Dec 12. pii: S1934-5909(12)00645-5. doi: 10.1016/j.stem.2012.11.011. PubMed 23246482.
Backbone
  Vector backbone: pCRII-TOPO
  Backbone manufacturer: Invitrogen
  Backbone size w/o insert (bp): 3973
  Vector type: Bacterial Cloning
Growth in bacteria
  Bacterial resistance: Ampicillin and Kanamycin, 100 & 50 μg/mL
  Growth temperature: 37°C
  Growth strain: Top10
  Copy number: High Copy
Gene/Insert
  Gene/Insert name: III-GCTC
  Species: Synthetic
  Insert size (bp): 426
  Cloning method: TOPO Cloning
  Sequencing primers: 5′ T7; 3′ M13-rev
Terms and licenses: Academic/Nonprofit Terms; Industry Terms: Not Available to Industry
How to cite: III-GCTC was a gift from Chad Cowan & Kiran Musunuru (Addgene plasmid # 43632 ; http://n2t.net/addgene:43632 ; RRID:Addgene_43632)
