[The description below was written by a language model from this plasmid's Addgene catalogue record.]
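Description:
III-GCTC is a bacterial cloning plasmid built on the commercial pCRII-TOPO backbone (about 4 kb without insert), into which a 426 bp synthetic fragment was introduced by TOPO cloning. It is maintained as a high-copy plasmid in E. coli and carries both ampicillin and kanamycin resistance, the dual-marker arrangement characteristic of this backbone. The insert sits between the vector's standard T7 and M13-reverse priming sites, which are listed for sequence verification. No mammalian promoter, reporter or expression cassette is recorded, consistent with its classification as a storage and cloning vector rather than an expression construct.

The plasmid belongs to a TALEN genome-editing toolkit developed for generating human stem cell-based disease models. The record does not spell out the composition of the insert. However, the name and size are consistent with a pre-assembled block of four TAL effector repeat modules recognising the bases G, C, T and C, since four repeats of roughly 100 bp each would account for most of the 426 bp. The "III" prefix plausibly marks the position that this tetramer occupies in the final repeat array. This interpretation is inferred from the naming and the associated publication rather than stated in the catalogue fields. No feature table is available to confirm the repeat-variable residues or any flanking restriction sites used for assembly.

In practice, a plasmid of this kind would serve as one member of a library of module donors. The fragment would be released or amplified and joined in order with other position-specific blocks into a TALEN backbone, building a custom DNA-binding domain fused to a nuclease.
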