>Addgene plasmid #43632 | III-GCTC | depositor partial sequence | sequence record 58897 | III-GCTC sequence 426 bps
CGTCTCGGCTCACCCCAGAGCAGGTCGTGGCAATCGCGAGCAATAACGGCGGAAAACAGGCTTTGGAAAC
GGTGCAGAGGCTCCTTCCAGTGCTGTGCCAAGCGCACGGACTCACCCCAGAGCAGGTCGTGGCGATCGCA
AGCCACGACGGAGGAAAGCAAGCCTTGGAAACAGTACAGAGGCTGTTGCCTGTGCTGTGCCAAGCGCACG
GCCTCACCCCAGAGCAGGTCGTGGCCATTGCCTCGAATGGAGGGGGCAAACAGGCGTTGGAAACCGTACA
ACGATTGCTGCCGGTGCTGTGCCAAGCGCACGGATTAACCCCAGAGCAGGTCGTGGCGATCGCAAGCCAC
GACGGAGGAAAGCAAGCCTTGGAAACAGTACAGAGGCTGTTGCCTGTGCTGTGCCAAGCGCACGGACTCA
GAGACG
