>Addgene plasmid #43632 | III-GCTC | addgene partial sequence | sequence record 61546 | M13-F20 5'-TGTAAAACGACGGCCAGT-3'
AGGGCGAATTGGGCCCTCTAGATGCATGCTCGAGCGGCCGCCAGTGTGATGGATATCTGCAGAATTCGCC
CTTAAGTATCTTTCCTGTGCCCACGTCTCTGAGTCCGTGCGCTTGGCACAGCACAGGCAACAGCCTCTGT
ACTGTTTCCAAGGCTTGCTTTCCTCCGTCGTGGCTTGCGATCGCCACGACCTGCTCTGGGGTTAATCCGT
GCGCTTGGCACAGCACCGGCAGCAATCGTTGTACGGTTTCCAACGCCTGTTTGCCCCCTCCATTCGAGGC
AATGGCCACGACCTGCTCTGGGGTGAGGCCGTGCGCTTGGCACAGCACAGGCAACAGCCTCTGTACTGTT
TCCAAGGCTTGCTTTCCTCCGTCGTGGCTTGCGATCGCCACGACCTGCTCTGGGGTGAGTCCGTGCGCTT
GGCACAGCACTGGAAGGAGCCTCTGCACCGTTTCCAAAGCCTGTTTTCCGCCGTTATTGCTCGCGATTGC
CACGACCTGCTCTGGGGTGAGCCGAGACGCGCTAGGACGGCATCTATATAAGGGCGAATTCCAGCACACT
GGCGGCCGTTACTAGTGGATCCGAGCTCGGTACCAAGCTTGGCGTAATCATGGTCATAGCTGTTTCCTGT
GTGAAATTGTTATCCGCTCACAATTCCACACAACATACGAGCCGGAAGCATAAAGTGTAAAGCCTGGGGT
GCCTAATGAGTGAGCTAACTCACATTAATTGCGTTGCGCTCACTGCCCGCTTTCCAGTCGGGAAACCTGT
CGTGCCAGCTGCATTAATGAATCGGCCAACGCGCGGGGAGAGGCGGTTTGCGTATTGGGCGCTCTTCCGC
TTCCTCGCTCACTGACTCGCTGCGCTCGGTCGTTCGGCTGCGGCGAGCGGTATCAGCTCACTCAAAGGCG
GTAATACGTACCAACAGGAACAGANATNACAAGACAAGAGCNAAAAGGCAAAANTNAAANGCCNTTNNGT
TTTTNAAA
